>Addgene plasmid #196680 | kiCAP-AAV-MDV1B | addgene full sequence | sequence record 386956 | Addgene NGS Result
TCGACACGCGTGGAGGGGTGGAGTCGTGACGTGAATTACGTCATAGGGTTAGGGAGGTCCTGTATTAGAG
GTCACGTGAGTGTTTTGCGACATTTTGCGACACCATGTGGTCACGCTGGGTATTTAAGCCCGAGTGAGCA
CGCAGGGTCTCCATTTTGAAGCGGGAGGTTTGAACGCGCAGCCGCCATGCCGGGGTTTTACGAGATTGTG
ATTAAGGTCCCCAGCGACCTTGACGAGCATCTGCCCGGCATTTCTGACAGCTTTGTGAACTGGGTGGCCG
AGAAGGAATGGGAGTTGCCGCCAGATTCTGACATGGATCTGAATCTGATTGAGCAGGCACCCCTGACCGT
GGCCGAGAAGCTGCAGCGCGACTTTCTGACGGAATGGCGCCGTGTGAGTAAGGCCCCGGAGGCTCTTTTC
TTTGTGCAATTTGAGAAGGGAGAGAGCTACTTCCACATGCACGTGCTCGTGGAAACCACCGGGGTGAAAT
CCATGGTTTTGGGACGTTTCCTGAGTCAGATTCGCGAAAAACTGATTCAGAGAATTTACCGCGGGATCGA
GCCGACTTTGCCAAACTGGTTCGCGGTCACAAAGACCAGAAATGGCGCCGGAGGCGGGAACAAGGTGGTG
GATGAGTGCTACATCCCCAATTACTTGCTCCCCAAAACCCAGCCTGAGCTCCAGTGGGCGTGGACTAATA
TGGAACAGTATTTAAGCGCCTGTTTGAATCTCACGGAGCGTAAACGGTTGGTGGCGCAGCATCTGACGCA
CGTGTCGCAGACGCAGGAGCAGAACAAAGAGAATCAGAATCCCAATTCTGATGCGCCGGTGATCAGATCA
AAAACTTCAGCCAGGTACATGGAGCTGGTCGGGTGGCTCGTGGACAAGGGGATTACCTCGGAGAAGCAGT
GGATCCAGGAGGACCAGGCCTCATACATCTCCTTCAATGCGGCCTCCAACTCGCGGTCCCAAATCAAGGC
TGCCTTGGACAATGCGGGAAAGATTATGAGCCTGACTAAAACCGCCCCCGACTACCTGGTGGGCCAGCAG
CCCGTGGAGGACATTTCCAGCAATCGGATTTATAAAATTTTGGAACTAAACGGGTACGATCCCCAATATG
CGGCTTCCGTCTTTCTGGGATGGGCCACGAAAAAGTTCGGCAAGAGGAACACCATCTGGCTGTTTGGGCC
TGCAACTACCGGGAAGACCAACATCGCGGAGGCCATAGCCCACACTGTGCCCTTCTACGGGTGCGTAAAC
TGGACCAATGAGAACTTTCCCTTCAACGACTGTGTCGACAAGATGGTGATCTGGTGGGAGGAGGGGAAGA
TGACCGCCAAGGTCGTGGAGTCGGCCAAAGCCATTCTCGGAGGAAGCAAGGTGCGCGTGGACCAGAAATG
CAAGTCCTCGGCCCAGATAGACCCGACTCCCGTGATCGTCACCTCCAACACCAACATGTGCGCCGTGATT
GACGGGAACTCAACGACCTTCGAACACCAGCAGCCGTTGCAAGACCGGATGTTCAAATTTGAACTCACCC
GCCGTCTGGATCATGACTTTGGGAAGGTCACCAAGCAGGAAGTCAAAGACTTTTTCCGGTGGGCAAAGGA
TCACGTGGTTGAGGTGGAGCATGAATTCTACGTCAAAAAGGGTGGAGCCAAGAAAAGACCCGCCCCCAGT
GACGCAGATATAAGTGAGCCCAAACGGGTGCGCGAGTCAGTTGCGCAGCCATCGACGTCAGACGCGGAAG
CTTCGATCAACTACGCGGACAGGTACCAAAACAAATGTTCTCGTCACGTGGGCATGAATCTGATGCTGTT
TCCCTGCAGACAATGCGAGAGACTGAATCAGAATTCAAATATCTGCTTCACTCACGGTGTCAAAGACTGT
TTAGAGTGCTTTCCCGTGTCAGAATCTCAACCCGTTTCTGTCGTCAAAAAGGCGTATCAGAAACTGTGCT
ACATTCATCACATCATGGGAAAGGTGCCAGACGCTTGCACTGCTTGCGACCTGGTCAATGTGGACTTGGA
TGACTGTGTTTCTGAACAATAAATGACTTAAACCAGGTATTGCTGCCGATGGTTATCTTCCAGATTGGCT
CGAGGACAACCTTAGTGAACTAGTGCCACCATGAGTCGGCTGGATAAATCTAAAGTCATAAACGGCGCTC
TGGAATTACTCAATGAAGTCGGTATCGAAGGCCTGACGACAAGGAAACTCGCTCAAAAGCTGGGAGTTGA
GCAGCCTACCCTGTACTGGCACGTGAAGAACAAGCGGGCCCTGCTCGATGCCCTGGCCATCGAGATGCTG
GACAGGCATCATACCCACTTCTGCCCCCTGGAAGGCGAGTCATGGCAAGACTTTCTGCGGAACAACGCCA
AGTCATTCCGCTGTGCTCTCCTCTCACATCGCGACGGGGCTAAAGTGCATCTCGGCACCCGCCCAACAGA
GAAACAGTACGAAACCCTGGAAAATCAGCTCGCGTTCCTGTGTCAGCAAGGCTTCTCCCTGGAGAACGCA
CTGTACGCTCTGTCCGCCGTGGGCCACTTTACACTGGGCTGCGTATTGGAGGAACAGGAGCATCAAGTAG
CAAAAGAGGAAAGAGAGACACCTACCACCGATTCTATGCCCCCACTTCTGAGACAAGCAATTGAGCTGTT
CGACCGGCAGGGAGCCGAACCTGCCTTCCTTTTCGGCCTGGAACTAATCATATGTGGCCTGGAGAAACAG
CTAAAGTGCGAAAGCGGCGGGCCGGCCGACGCCCTTGACGATTTTGACTTAGACATGCTCCCAGCCGATG
CCCTTGACGACTTTGACCTTGATATGCTGCCTGCTGACGCTCTTGACGATTTTGACCTTGACATGCTCCC
CGGGTAAATGCATGAATTCGATCTAGAGGGCCCTATTCTATAGTGTCACCTAAATGCTAGAGCTCGCTGA
TCAGCCTCGACTGTGCCTTCTAGTTGCCAGCCATCTGTTGTTTGCCCCTCCCCCGTGCCTTCCTTGACCC
TGGAAGGTGCCACTCCCACTGTCCTTTCCTAATAAAATGAGGAAATTGCATCGCATTGTCTGAGTAGGTG
TCATTCTATTCTGGGGGGTGGGGTGGGGCAGGACAGCAAGGGGGAGGATTGGGAAGACAATAGCAGGCAT
GCTGGGGATGCGGTGGGCTCTATGGCTTCTGAGGCGGAAAGAACCAGCTGGGGCTCGAATCAAGCTATCA
AGTGCCACCTGACGTCTCCCTATCAGTGATAGAGAAGTCGACACGTCTCGAGCTCCCTATCAGTGATAGA
GAAGGTACGTCTAGAACGTCTCCCTATCAGTGATAGAGAAGTCGACACGTCTCGAGCTCCCTATCAGTGA
TAGAGAAGGTACGTCTAGAACGTCTCCCTATCAGTGATAGAGAAGTCGACACGTCTCGAGCTCCCTATCA
GTGATAGAGAAGGTACGTCTAGAACGTCTCCCTATCAGTGATAGAGAAGTCGACACGTCTCGAGCTCCCT
ATCAGTGATAGAGAAGGTACCCCCTATATAAGCAGAGAGATCTGTTCAAATTTGAACTGACTAAGCGGCT
CCCGCCAGATTTTGGCAAGATTACTAAGCAGGAAGTCAAGGACTTTTTTGCTTGGGCAAAGGTCAATCAG
GTGCCGGTGACTCACGAGTTTAAAGTTCCCAGGGAATTGGCGGGAACTAAAGGGGCGGAGAAATCTCTAA
AACGCCCACTGGGTGACGTCACCAATACTAGCTATAAAAGTCTGGAGAAGCGGGCCAGGCTCTCATTTGT
TCCCGAGACGCCTCGCAGTTCAGACGTGACTGTTGATCCCGCTCCTCTGCGACCGCTAGCTTCGATCAAC
TACGCGGACAGGTACCAAAACAAATGTTCTCGTCACGTGGGCATGAATCTGATGCTGTTTCCCTGCAGAC
AATGCGAGAGACTGAATCAGAATTCAAATATCTGCTTCACTCACGGTGTCAAAGACTGTTTAGAGTGCTT
TCCCGTGTCAGAATCTCAACCCGTTTCTGTCGTCAAAAAGGCGTATCAGAAACTGTGCTACATTCATCAC
ATCATGGGAAAGGTGCCAGACGCTTGCACTGCTTGCGACCTGGTCAATGTGGACTTGGATGACTGTGTTT
CTGAACAATAAATGACTTAAACCAGGTATGGCTGCCGATGGTTATCTTCCAGATTGGCTCGAGGACAACC
TTAGTGAAGGAATTCGCGAGTGGTGGGCTTTGAAACCTGGAGCCCCTCAACCCAAGGCAAATCAACAACA
TCAAGACAACGCTCGAGGTCTTGTGCTTCCGGGTTACAAATACCTTGGACCCGGCAACGGACTCGACAAG
GGGGAGCCGGTCAACGCAGCAGACGCGGCGGCCCTCGAGCACGACAAGGCCTACGACCAGCAGCTCAAGG
CCGGAGACAACCCGTACCTCAAGTACAACCACGCCGACGCCGAGTTCCAGGAGCGGCTCAAAGAAGATAC
GTCTTTTGGGGGCAACCTCGGGCGAGCAGTCTTCCAGGCCAAAAAGAGGCTTCTTGAACCTCTTGGTCTG
GTTGAGGAAGCGGCTAAGACGGCTCCTGGAAAGAAGAGGCCTGTAGAGCAGTCTCCTCAGGAACCGGACT
CCTCCGCGGGTATTGGCAAATCGGGTGCACAGCCCGCTAAAAAGAGACTCAATTTCGGTCAGACTGGCGA
CACAGAGTCAGTCCCAGACCCTCAACCAATCGGAGAACCTCCCGCAGCCCCCTCAGGTGTGGGATCTCTT
ACAATGGCTTCAGGTGGTGGCGCACCAGTGGCAGACAATAACGAAGGTGCCGATGGAGTGGGTAGTTCCT
CGGGAAATTGGCATTGCGATTCCCAATGGCTGGGGGACAGAGTCATCACCACCAGCACCCGAACCTGGGC
CCTGCCCACCTACAACAATCACCTCTACAAGCAAATCTCCAACAGCACATCTGGAGGATCTTCAAATGAC
AACGCCTACTTCGGCTACAGCACCCCCTGGGGGTATTTTGACTTCAACAGATTCCACTGCCACTTCTCAC
CACGTGACTGGCAGCGACTCATCAACAACAACTGGGGATTCCGGCCTAAGCGACTCAACTTCAAGCTCTT
CAACATTCAGGTCAAAGAGGTTACGGACAACAATGGAGTCAAGACCATCGCCAATAACCTTACCAGCACG
GTCCAGGTCTTCACGGACTCAGACTATCAGCTCCCGTACGTGCTCGGGTCGGCTCACGAGGGCTGCCTCC
CGCCGTTCCCAGCGGACGTTTTCATGATTCCTCAGTACGGGTATCTGACGCTTAATGATGGAAGCCAGGC
CGTGGGTCGTTCGTCCTTTTACTGCCTGGAATATTTCCCGTCGCAAATGCTAAGAACGGGTAACAACTTC
CAGTTCAGCTACGAGTTTGAGAACGTACCTTTCCATAGCAGCTACGCTCACAGCCAAAGCCTGGACCGAC
TAATGAATCCACTCATCGACCAATACTTGTACTATCTCTCAAAGACTATTAACGGTTCTGGACAGAATCA
ACAAACGCTAAAATTCAGTGTGGCCGGACCCAGCAACATGGCTGTCCAGGGAAGAAACTACATACCTGGA
CCCAGCTACCGACAACAACGTGTCTCAACCACTGTGACTCAAAACAACAACAGCGAATTTGCTTGGCCTG
GAGCTTCTTCTTGGGCTCTCAATGGACGTAATAGCTTGATGAATCCTGGACCTGCTATGGCCAGCCACAA
AGAAGGAGAGGACCGTTTCTTTCCTTTGTCTGGATCTTTAATTTTTGGCAAACAAGGAACTGGAAGAGAC
AACGTGGATGCGGACAAAGTCATGATAACCAACGAAGAAGAAATTAAAACTACTAACCCGGTAGCAACGG
AGTCCTATGGACAAGTGGCCACAAACCACCAGAGTGCCCAAAAGACTGTGGGTACTGTTTATGCACAGGC
GCAGACCGGCTGGGTTCAAAACCAAGGAATACTTCCGGGTATGGTTTGGCAGGACAGAGATGTGTACCTG
CAAGGACCCATTTGGGCCAAAATTCCTCACACGGACGGCAACTTTCACCCTTCTCCGCTGATGGGAGGGT
TTGGAATGAAGCACCCGCCTCCTCAGATCCTCATCAAAAACACACCTGTACCTGCGGATCCTCCAACGGC
CTTCAACAAGGACAAGCTGAACTCTTTCATCACCCAGTATTCTACTGGCCAAGTCAGCGTGGAGATCGAG
TGGGAGCTGCAGAAGGAAAACAGCAAGCGCTGGAACCCGGAGATCCAGTACACTTCCAACTATTACAAGT
CTAATAATGTTGAATTTGCTGTTAATACTGAAGGTGTATATAGTGAACCCCGCCCCATTGGCACCAGATA
CCTGACTCGTAATCTGTAATTGCTTGTTAATCAATAAACCGTTTAATTCGTTTCAGTTGAACTTTGGTCT
CTGCGTATTTCTTTCTTATCTAGTTTCCATGGCTACGTAGATAAGTAGCATGGCGGGTTAATCATTAACT
ACAGATATCCATCACACTGGCGGCCGCTCGACTAGAGCGGCCGCCACCGCGGTGGAGCTCCAGCTTTTGT
TCCCTTTAGTGAGGGTTAATTGCGCGCTTGGCGTAATCATGGTCATAGCTGTTTCCTGTGTGAAATTGTT
ATCCGCTCACAATTCCACACAACATACGAGCCGGAAGCATAAAGTGTAAAGCCTGGGGTGCCTAATGAGT
GAGCTAACTCACATTAATTGCGTTGCGCTCACTGCCCGCTTTCCAGTCGGGAAACCTGTCGTGCCAGCTG
CATTAATGAATCGGCCAACGCGCGGGGAGAGGCGGTTTGCGTATTGGGCGCTCTTCCGCTTCCTCGCTCA
CTGACTCGCTGCGCTCGGTCGTTCGGCTGCGGCGAGCGGTATCAGCTCACTCAAAGGCGGTAATACGGTT
ATCCACAGAATCAGGGGATAACGCAGGAAAGAACATGTGAGCAAAAGGCCAGCAAAAGGCCAGGAACCGT
AAAAAGGCCGCGTTGCTGGCGTTTTTCCATAGGCTCCGCCCCCCTGACGAGCATCACAAAAATCGACGCT
CAAGTCAGAGGTGGCGAAACCCGACAGGACTATAAAGATACCAGGCGTTTCCCCCTGGAAGCTCCCTCGT
GCGCTCTCCTGTTCCGACCCTGCCGCTTACCGGATACCTGTCCGCCTTTCTCCCTTCGGGAAGCGTGGCG
CTTTCTCATAGCTCACGCTGTAGGTATCTCAGTTCGGTGTAGGTCGTTCGCTCCAAGCTGGGCTGTGTGC
ACGAACCCCCCGTTCAGCCCGACCGCTGCGCCTTATCCGGTAACTATCGTCTTGAGTCCAACCCGGTAAG
ACACGACTTATCGCCACTGGCAGCAGCCACTGGTAACAGGATTAGCAGAGCGAGGTATGTAGGCGGTGCT
ACAGAGTTCTTGAAGTGGTGGCCTAACTACGGCTACACTAGAAGAACAGTATTTGGTATCTGCGCTCTGC
TGAAGCCAGTTACCTTCGGAAAAAGAGTTGGTAGCTCTTGATCCGGCAAACAAACCACCGCTGGTAGCGG
TGGTTTTTTTGTTTGCAAGCAGCAGATTACGCGCAGAAAAAAAGGATCTCAAGAAGATCCTTTGATCTTT
TCTACGGGGTCTGACGCTCAGTGGAACGAAAACTCACGTTAAGGGATTTTGGTCATGAGATTATCAAAAA
GGATCTTCACCTAGATCCTTTTAAATTAAAAATGAAGTTTTAAATCAATCTAAAGTATATATGAGTAAAC
TTGGTCTGACAGTTAGAAAAACTCATCGAGCATCAAATGAAACTGCAATTTATTCATATCAGGATTATCA
ATACCATATTTTTGAAAAAGCCGTTTCTGTAATGAAGGAGAAAACTCACCGAGGCAGTTCCATAGGATGG
CAAGATCCTGGTATCGGTCTGCGATTCCGACTCGTCCAACATCAATACAACCTATTAATTTCCCCTCGTC
AAAAATAAGGTTATCAAGTGAGAAATCACCATGAGTGACGACTGAATCCGGTGAGAATGGCAAAAGTTTA
TGCATTTCTTTCCAGACTTGTTCAACAGGCCAGCCATTACGCTCGTCATCAAAATCACTCGCATCAACCA
AACCGTTATTCATTCGTGATTGCGCCTGAGCGAGACGAAATACGCGATCGCTGTTAAAAGGACAATTACA
AACAGGAATCGAATGCAACCGGCGCAGGAACACTGCCAGCGCATCAACAATATTTTCACCTGAATCAGGA
TATTCTTCTAATACCTGGAATGCTGTTTTTCCGGGGATCGCAGTGGTGAGTAACCATGCATCATCAGGAG
TACGGATAAAATGCTTGATGGTCGGAAGAGGCATAAATTCCGTCAGCCAGTTTAGTCTGACCATCTCATC
TGTAACATCATTGGCAACGCTACCTTTGCCATGTTTCAGAAACAACTCTGGCGCATCGGGCTTCCCATAC
AAGCGATAGATTGTCGCACCTGATTGCCCGACATTATCGCGAGCCCATTTATACCCATATAAATCAGCAT
CCATGTTGGAATTTAATCGCGGCCTCGACGTTTCCCGTTGAATATGGCTCATACTCTTCCTTTTTCAATA
TTATTGAAGCATTTATCAGGGTTATTGTCTCATGAGCGGATACATATTTGAATGTATTTAGAAAAATAAA
CAAATAGGGGTTCCGCGCACATTTCCCCGAAAAGTGCCACCTAAATTGTAAGCGTTAATATTTTGTTAAA
ATTCGCGTTAAATTTTTGTTAAATCAGCTCATTTTTTAACCAATAGGCCGAAATCGGCAAAATCCCTTAT
AAATCAAAAGAATAGACCGAGATAGGGT
[37 nt withheld, positions 8849-8885]
AAAGAACGTGGACTCCAACGTCAAAGG
[49 nt withheld, positions 8913-8961]
T
[91 nt withheld, positions 8963-9053]
G
[124 nt withheld, positions 9055-9178]
CCCATTCGCCATTCAGGCTGCGCAACTGTTGGGAAGGGCGATCGGTGCGGGCCTCTTCGCTATTACGCCA
GCTGGCGAAAGGGGGATGTGCTGCAAGGCGATTAAGTTGGGTAACGCCAGGGTTTTCCCAGTCACGACGT
TGTAAAACGACGGCCAGTGAGCGCGCGTAATACGACTCACTATAGGGCGAATTGGGTACCGGGCCCCCCC
TCGATCGAGG
Features (pLannotate 1.2.2; 29 found; start..end, strand, type, name):
    187..2049    +  CDS            Rep78: REP78_AAV2S - Experimental evidence at protein level: Swiss-Prot protein existence level 1. Plays an essential role in the initiation of viral DNA synthesis. Binds specifically to an inverted terminal repeat element (ITR) on the 3' and 5' ends of the viral DNA, where it cleaves a site specifically to generate a priming site for initiation of the synthesis of a complementary strand. Plays also a role as transcriptional regulator, DNA helicase and as key factors in site-specific integration of the viral genome. Regulates host PKA activity by interacting with host PRKX as a mechanism of interferi
   2152..2828    +  CDS            rtTA3 (fragment): reverse tetracycline transactivator 3 activates expression from Tet-responsive promoters in the presence of doxycycline
   2758..2868    +  CDS            VP48: 3 tandem repeats of the minimal activation domain of herpes simplex virus VP16 (Cheng et al., 2013)
   2907..2925    -  promoter       SP6 promoter: promoter for bacteriophage SP6 RNA polymerase
   2951..3175    +  polyA_signal   bGH poly(A) signal: bovine growth hormone polyadenylation signal
   3179..3200    +  promoter       SV40 promoter (fragment): SV40 enhancer and early promoter
   3236..3256    +  promoter       tight TRE promoter (fragment): Tet-responsive promoter PTight, consisting of seven tet operator sequences followed by the minimal CMV promoter
   3273..3293    +  promoter       tight TRE promoter (fragment): Tet-responsive promoter PTight, consisting of seven tet operator sequences followed by the minimal CMV promoter
   3310..3330    +  promoter       tight TRE promoter (fragment): Tet-responsive promoter PTight, consisting of seven tet operator sequences followed by the minimal CMV promoter
   3347..3367    +  promoter       tight TRE promoter (fragment): Tet-responsive promoter PTight, consisting of seven tet operator sequences followed by the minimal CMV promoter
   3384..3404    +  promoter       tight TRE promoter (fragment): Tet-responsive promoter PTight, consisting of seven tet operator sequences followed by the minimal CMV promoter
   3421..3441    +  promoter       tight TRE promoter (fragment): Tet-responsive promoter PTight, consisting of seven tet operator sequences followed by the minimal CMV promoter
   3458..3478    +  promoter       tight TRE promoter (fragment): Tet-responsive promoter PTight, consisting of seven tet operator sequences followed by the minimal CMV promoter
   3495..3515    +  promoter       tight TRE promoter (fragment): Tet-responsive promoter PTight, consisting of seven tet operator sequences followed by the minimal CMV promoter
   3521..4138    +  CDS            Rep52 (fragment): REP52_AAV2S - Experimental evidence at protein level: Swiss-Prot protein existence level 1. Plays a critical role during packaging of viral DNA into empty capsids, where they are thought to be part of the packaging motor complex. The single stranded genomic DNA is packaged in a 3' to 5' direction and requires the association between viral DNA and Rep40. Regulates host PKA activity by interacting with host PRKX as a mechanism to interfere with helper virus propagation and to promote its own replication. From Adeno-associated virus 2 (isolate Srivastava/1982) (AAV-2).
   4158..6386    +  CDS            VP1: CAPSD_AAV2S - Experimental evidence at protein level: Swiss-Prot protein existence level 1. Capsid protein self-assembles to form an icosahedral capsid with a T=1 symmetry, about 22 nm in diameter, and consisting of 60 copies of three size variants of the capsid protein VP1, VP2 and VP3 which differ in their N-terminus. The capsid encapsulates the genomic ssDNA. Binds to host cell heparan sulfate and uses host ITGA5-ITGB1 as coreceptor on the cell surface to provide virion attachment to target cell. This attachment induces virion internalization predominantly through clathrin-dependent endocyt
   6542..6570    -  misc_feature   MCS (fragment): pBluescript multiple cloning site
   6583..6601    -  promoter       T3 promoter: promoter for bacteriophage T3 RNA polymerase
   6646..6662    -  protein_bind   lac operator: The lac repressor binds to the lac operator to inhibit transcription in E. coli. This inhibition can be relieved by adding lactose or isopropyl-β-D-thiogalactopyranoside (IPTG). lac repressor encoded by lacI
   6670..6700    -  promoter       lac promoter: promoter for the E. coli lac operon
   6715..6736    -  protein_bind   CAP binding site: CAP binding activates transcription in the presence of cAMP. E. coli catabolite activator protein
   6749..6841    -  CDS            lacI (fragment): lac repressor; lacI; The lac repressor binds to the lac operator to inhibit transcription in E. coli. This inhibition can be relieved by adding lactose or isopropyl-β-D-thiogalactopyranoside (IPTG).
   7024..7612    -  rep_origin     ori: high-copy-number ColE1/pMB1/pBR322/pUC origin of replication
   7783..8592    -  CDS            KanR: aminoglycoside phosphotransferase; aph(3')-Ia; confers resistance to kanamycin in bacteria or G418 (Geneticin®) in eukaryotes
   8593..8697    -  promoter       AmpR promoter: bla
   8750..9178    -  rep_origin     f1 ori (sequence partly withheld): f1 bacteriophage origin of replication; arrow indicates direction of (+) strand synthesis
   9183..9338    -  CDS            lacZα (fragment): LacZα fragment of β-galactosidase; lacZ fragment
   9346..9364    +  promoter       T7 promoter: promoter for bacteriophage T7 RNA polymerase
   9373..9392    -  misc_feature   MCS (fragment): pBluescript multiple cloning site
