[The description below was written by a language model from this plasmid's Addgene catalogue record and pLannotate feature annotations shown in this document.]
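Description:
kiCAP-AAV-MDV1B is a 9.4 kb Rep/Cap helper plasmid for producing recombinant AAV packaged in the engineered MDV1B capsid, described in the record as having central nervous system tropism in mice. It is built on a modified pUC57-Kan backbone (the modifications are recorded only as matching those of the related kiCAP-AAV-BI30 plasmid). It is maintained in E. coli at high copy from a ColE1/pUC-type origin under kanamycin selection. The annotation also finds an f1 origin, lac promoter/operator remnants, a lacZα fragment and T7, T3 and SP6 phage promoters, all typical cloning-vector carry-over.

The defining insert is a synthetic AAV9 VP1 open reading frame of about 2.2 kb carrying a seven-residue peptide inserted between amino acids 588 and 589, a surface-exposed capsid position commonly used to retarget tropism. The automated annotation labels this CDS by homology to AAV2 VP1, but the catalogue identifies it as AAV9-derived. Its promoter is recorded as p41, and a Rep52 fragment annotated immediately upstream is consistent with the native rep sequence that holds this promoter.

The feature table also shows a full-length AAV2 Rep78 coding sequence, followed by a tetracycline-transactivator-like fragment with VP16-derived activation repeats and a bGH polyadenylation signal. After this comes an array of tet operator repeats just ahead of the Rep52 fragment and cap. This layout suggests transactivator-boosted capsid expression, although the record does not explain the design.

No ITRs are annotated, as expected for a plasmid that supplies Rep and Cap in trans. Such plasmids are normally co-transfected with an ITR-flanked transgene plasmid and adenoviral helper functions to produce vector.
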