Addgene plasmid #196680: kiCAP-AAV-MDV1B
Purpose: Rep/Cap plasmid for the production of MDV1B, an AAV capsid with CNS tropism in mice.
Depositing lab: Pardis Sabeti. Depositing organization: Broad Institute. Publication: Systemic administration of novel engineered AAV capsids facilitates enhanced transgene expression in the macaque CNS. Stanton AC, Lagerborg KA, Tellez L, Krunnfusz A, King EM, Ye S, Solomon IH, Tabebordbar M, Sabeti PC. Med (N Y). 2022 Nov 15:S2666-6340(22)00456-1. doi: 10.1016/j.medj.2022.11.002. PubMed 36417917.
Backbone
  Vector backbone: pUC57-Kan
  Backbone size w/o insert (bp): 3000
  Total vector size (bp): 9398
  Modifications to backbone: Backbone modifications as in kiCAP-AAV-BI30
  Vector type: AAV
Growth in bacteria
  Bacterial resistance: Kanamycin, 50 μg/mL
  Growth temperature: 30°C
  Growth strain: NEB Stable
  Copy number: High Copy
Gene/Insert
  Gene/Insert name: AAV9 VP1 modified with 7mer insertion between amino acids 588 and 589 (alt name: MDV1B)
  Species: Synthetic
  Insert size (bp): 2232
  Mutation: KTVGTVY insert between amino acids 588 and 589 of AAV9 VP1
  Promoter: p41
  Cloning method: Restriction Enzyme; 5′ cloning site BsiWI (not destroyed); 3′ cloning site AgeI (destroyed during cloning)
  Sequencing primers: 5′ N/A; 3′ N/A
Terms and licenses: Academic/Nonprofit Terms; Industry Terms: Not Available to Industry
How to cite: kiCAP-AAV-MDV1B was a gift from Pardis Sabeti (Addgene plasmid # 196680 ; http://n2t.net/addgene:196680 ; RRID:Addgene_196680)
